Addgene plasmid #60560: pmTurquoise2-C1
Purpose: Expresses the cyan fluorescent protein variant mTurquoise2, can be used to create fusion proteins
Depositing lab: Dorus Gadella. Depositing organization: University of Amsterdam. Publication: Structure-guided evolution of cyan fluorescent proteins towards a quantum yield of 93%. Goedhart J, von Stetten D, Noirclerc-Savoye M, Lelimousin M, Joosen L, Hink MA, van Weeren L, Gadella TW Jr, Royant A. Nat Commun. 2012 Mar 20;3:751. doi: 10.1038/ncomms1738. PubMed 22434194.
Backbone
  Vector backbone: pEGFP-C1
  Backbone manufacturer: Clontech
  Backbone size w/o insert (bp): 4000
  Vector type: Mammalian Expression
  Selectable markers: Neomycin (select with G418)
Growth in bacteria
  Bacterial resistance: Kanamycin, 50 μg/mL
  Growth temperature: 37°C
  Growth strain: DH5alpha
  Copy number: High Copy
Gene/Insert
  Gene/Insert name: mTurquoise2 (alt name: mTurquoise(I146F))
  Species: Synthetic
  Insert size (bp): 720
  Promoter: CMV
  Cloning method: Restriction Enzyme; 5′ cloning site AgeI (not destroyed); 3′ cloning site BsrgI (not destroyed)
  Sequencing primers: 5′ CMV
Terms and licenses: Academic/Nonprofit Terms; Industry Terms: Not Available to Industry
How to cite: pmTurquoise2-C1 was a gift from Dorus Gadella (Addgene plasmid # 60560 ; http://n2t.net/addgene:60560 ; RRID:Addgene_60560)
