[The description below was written by a language model from this plasmid's Addgene catalogue record and pLannotate feature annotations shown in this document.]
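Description:
pmTurquoise2-C1 is a mammalian expression plasmid built on the Clontech pEGFP-C1 backbone, in which the EGFP coding sequence has been replaced, between AgeI and BsrGI sites that remain intact, by the cyan fluorescent protein mTurquoise2 (also described as mTurquoise carrying the I146F substitution). The sequenced plasmid is 4,731 nt. It replicates at high copy in E. coli from a ColE1/pUC-type origin and also carries an f1 phage origin. A single NeoR/KanR (Tn5 aminoglycoside phosphotransferase) gene serves both hosts. A bacterial bla-type promoter drives it for kanamycin selection in E. coli, and the adjacent SV40 enhancer/early promoter drives it in mammalian cells for G418 selection of stable lines, with an HSV TK polyadenylation signal downstream. The short annotated fragments of ble, SV40 large T antigen and the bGH poly(A) signal are partial matches reported by the automated annotation. They appear to be backbone remnants rather than functional units.

The payload is a simple expression cassette. The human CMV immediate-early enhancer and promoter drive the roughly 720 bp mTurquoise2 open reading frame, which is followed directly by a multiple cloning site and then the SV40 polyadenylation signal. Because the cloning site lies at the 3′ end of the fluorescent protein coding sequence (the "C1" arrangement), a gene of interest inserted in frame there is expressed with mTurquoise2 fused to its N-terminus. mTurquoise2 is a synthetic, Aequorea victoria-derived monomeric cyan protein annotated as rapidly maturing with very low acid sensitivity, and it was developed for very high quantum yield. The plasmid is used either to express the free cyan fluorescent protein in transfected mammalian cells or as a starting vector for building cyan-tagged fusion proteins for fluorescence imaging.
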