Features (pLannotate 1.2.2; 14 found; start..end, strand, type, name):
     61..364     +  enhancer       CMV enhancer: human cytomegalovirus immediate early enhancer
    365..568     +  promoter       CMV promoter: human cytomegalovirus (CMV) immediate early promoter
    613..1329    +  CDS            mTurquoise2: mTurquoise2 is a basic (constitutively fluorescent) cyan fluorescent protein published in 2012, derived from Aequorea victoria. It is reported to be a rapidly-maturing monomer with very low acid sensitivity.
   1330..1395    +  misc_feature   MCS: multiple cloning site
   1412..1496    +  CDS            large T antigen (fragment): large T antigen from SV40 (simian virus 40)
   1519..1640    +  polyA_signal   SV40 poly(A) signal: SV40 polyadenylation signal
   1674..2102    -  rep_origin     f1 ori (sequence partly withheld): f1 bacteriophage origin of replication; arrow indicates direction of (+) strand synthesis
   2129..2233    +  promoter       AmpR promoter: bla
   2235..2592    +  promoter       SV40 promoter: SV40 enhancer and early promoter
   2627..3421    +  CDS            NeoR/KanR: aminoglycoside phosphotransferase from Tn5; aph(3')-II (or nptII); confers resistance to neomycin, kanamycin, and G418 (Geneticin®)
   3442..3594    +  CDS            ble (fragment): BLE_KLEPN - Experimental evidence at protein level: Swiss-Prot protein existence level 1. Binding protein with a strong affinity to the bleomycin family of antibiotics. Binds to CL990; an antimitotic-antibiotic compound. From Klebsiella pneumoniae.
   3653..3700    +  polyA_signal   HSV TK poly(A) signal: herpes simplex virus thymidine kinase polyadenylation signal (Cole and Stacy, 1985)
   3791..3807    -  polyA_signal   bGH poly(A) signal (fragment): bovine growth hormone polyadenylation signal
   4029..4617    +  rep_origin     ori: high-copy-number ColE1/pMB1/pBR322/pUC origin of replication
>Addgene plasmid #60560 | pmTurquoise2-C1 | addgene full sequence | sequence record 239062 | Addgene NGS Result
TAGTTATTAATAGTAATCAATTACGGGGTCATTAGTTCATAGCCCATATATGGAGTTCCGCGTTACATAA
CTTACGGTAAATGGCCCGCCTGGCTGACCGCCCAACGACCCCCGCCCATTGACGTCAATAATGACGTATG
TTCCCATAGTAACGCCAATAGGGACTTTCCATTGACGTCAATGGGTGGAGTATTTACGGTAAACTGCCCA
CTTGGCAGTACATCAAGTGTATCATATGCCAAGTACGCCCCCTATTGACGTCAATGACGGTAAATGGCCC
GCCTGGCATTATGCCCAGTACATGACCTTATGGGACTTTCCTACTTGGCAGTACATCTACGTATTAGTCA
TCGCTATTACCATGGTGATGCGGTTTTGGCAGTACATCAATGGGCGTGGATAGCGGTTTGACTCACGGGG
ATTTCCAAGTCTCCACCCCATTGACGTCAATGGGAGTTTGTTTTGGCACCAAAATCAACGGGACTTTCCA
AAATGTCGTAACAACTCCGCCCCATTGACGCAAATGGGCGGTAGGCGTGTACGGTGGGAGGTCTATATAA
GCAGAGCTGGTTTAGTGAACCGTCAGATCCGCTAGCGCTACCGGTCGCCACCATGGTGAGCAAGGGCGAG
GAGCTGTTCACCGGGGTGGTGCCCATCCTGGTCGAGCTGGACGGCGACGTAAACGGCCACAAGTTCAGCG
TGTCCGGCGAGGGCGAGGGCGATGCCACCTACGGCAAGCTGACCCTGAAGTTCATCTGCACCACCGGCAA
GCTGCCCGTGCCCTGGCCCACCCTCGTGACCACCCTGTCCTGGGGCGTGCAGTGCTTCGCCCGCTACCCC
GACCACATGAAGCAGCACGACTTCTTCAAGTCCGCCATGCCCGAAGGCTACGTCCAGGAGCGCACCATCT
TCTTCAAGGACGACGGCAACTACAAGACCCGCGCCGAGGTGAAGTTCGAGGGCGACACCCTGGTGAACCG
CATCGAGCTGAAGGGCATCGACTTCAAGGAGGACGGCAACATCCTGGGGCACAAGCTGGAGTACAACTAC
TTTAGCGACAACGTCTATATCACCGCCGACAAGCAGAAGAACGGCATCAAGGCCAACTTCAAGATCCGCC
ACAACATCGAGGACGGCGGCGTGCAGCTCGCCGACCACTACCAGCAGAACACCCCCATCGGCGACGGCCC
CGTGCTGCTGCCCGACAACCACTACCTGAGCACCCAGTCCAAGCTGAGCAAAGACCCCAACGAGAAGCGC
GATCACATGGTCCTGCTGGAGTTCGTGACCGCCGCCGGGATCACTCTCGGCATGGACGAGCTGTACAAGT
CCGGACTCAGATCTCGAGCTCAAGCTTCGAATTCTGCAGTCGACGGTACCGCGGGCCCGGGATCCACCGG
ATCTAGATAACTGATCATAATCAGCCATACCACATTTGTAGAGGTTTTACTTGCTTTAAAAAACCTCCCA
CACCTCCCCCTGAACCTGAAACATAAAATGAATGCAATTGTTGTTGTTAACTTGTTTATTGCAGCTTATA
ATGGTTACAAATAAAGCAATAGCATCACAAATTTCACAAATAAAGCATTTTTTTCACTGCATTCTAGTTG
TGGTTTGTCCAAACTCATCAATGTATCTTAAGGCGTAAATTGTAAGCGTTAATATTTTGTTAAAATTCGC
GTTAAATTTTTGTTAAATCAGCTCATTTTTTAACCAATAGGCCGAAATCGGCAAAATCCCTTATAAATCA
AAAGAATAGACCGAGATAGGGT
[37 nt withheld, positions 1773-1809]
AAAGAACGTGGACTCCAACGTCAAAGG
[49 nt withheld, positions 1837-1885]
T
[91 nt withheld, positions 1887-1977]
G
[124 nt withheld, positions 1979-2102]
CAGGTGGCACTTTTCGGGGAAATGTGCGCGGAACCCCTATTTGTTTATTTTTCTAAATACATTCAAATAT
GTATCCGCTCATGAGACAATAACCCTGATAAATGCTTCAATAATATTGAAAAAGGAAGAGTCCTGAGGCG
GAAAGAACCAGCTGTGGAATGTGTGTCAGTTAGGGTGTGGAAAGTCCCCAGGCTCCCCAGCAGGCAGAAG
TATGCAAAGCATGCATCTCAATTAGTCAGCAACCAGGTGTGGAAAGTCCCCAGGCTCCCCAGCAGGCAGA
AGTATGCAAAGCATGCATCTCAATTAGTCAGCAACCATAGTCCCGCCCCTAACTCCGCCCATCCCGCCCC
TAACTCCGCCCAGTTCCGCCCATTCTCCGCCCCATGGCTGACTAATTTTTTTTATTTATGCAGAGGCCGA
GGCCGCCTCGGCCTCTGAGCTATTCCAGAAGTAGTGAGGAGGCTTTTTTGGAGGCCTAGGCTTTTGCAAA
GATCGATCAAGAGACAGGATGAGGATCGTTTCGCATGATTGAACAAGATGGATTGCACGCAGGTTCTCCG
GCCGCTTGGGTGGAGAGGCTATTCGGCTATGACTGGGCACAACAGACAATCGGCTGCTCTGATGCCGCCG
TGTTCCGGCTGTCAGCGCAGGGGCGCCCGGTTCTTTTTGTCAAGACCGACCTGTCCGGTGCCCTGAATGA
ACTGCAAGACGAGGCAGCGCGGCTATCGTGGCTGGCCACGACGGGCGTTCCTTGCGCAGCTGTGCTCGAC
GTTGTCACTGAAGCGGGAAGGGACTGGCTGCTATTGGGCGAAGTGCCGGGGCAGGATCTCCTGTCATCTC
ACCTTGCTCCTGCCGAGAAAGTATCCATCATGGCTGATGCAATGCGGCGGCTGCATACGCTTGATCCGGC
TACCTGCCCATTCGACCACCAAGCGAAACATCGCATCGAGCGAGCACGTACTCGGATGGAAGCCGGTCTT
GTCGATCAGGATGATCTGGACGAAGAGCATCAGGGGCTCGCGCCAGCCGAACTGTTCGCCAGGCTCAAGG
CGAGCATGCCCGACGGCGAGGATCTCGTCGTGACCCATGGCGATGCCTGCTTGCCGAATATCATGGTGGA
AAATGGCCGCTTTTCTGGATTCATCGACTGTGGCCGGCTGGGTGTGGCGGACCGCTATCAGGACATAGCG
TTGGCTACCCGTGATATTGCTGAAGAGCTTGGCGGCGAATGGGCTGACCGCTTCCTCGTGCTTTACGGTA
TCGCCGCTCCCGATTCGCAGCGCATCGCCTTCTATCGCCTTCTTGACGAGTTCTTCTGAGCGGGACTCTG
GGGTTCGAAATGACCGACCAAGCGACGCCCAACCTGCCATCACGAGATTTCGATTCCACCGCCGCCTTCT
ATGAAAGGTTGGGCTTCGGAATCGTTTTCCGGGACGCCGGCTGGATGATCCTCCAGCGCGGGGATCTCAT
GCTGGAGTTCTTCGCCCACCCTAGGGGGAGGCTAACTGAAACACGGAAGGAGACAATACCGGAAGGAACC
CGCGCTATGACGGCAATAAAAAGACAGAATAAAACGCACGGTGTTGGGTCGTTTGTTCATAAACGCGGGG
TTCGGTCCCAGGGCTGGCACTCTGTCGATACCCCACCGAGACCCCATTGGGGCCAATACGCCCGCGTTTC
TTCCTTTTCCCCACCCCACCCCCCAAGTTCGGGTGAAGGCCCAGGGCTCGCAGCCAACGTCGGGGCGGCA
GGCCCTGCCATAGCCTCAGGTTACTCATATATACTTTAGATTGATTTAAAACTTCATTTTTAATTTAAAA
GGATCTAGGTGAAGATCCTTTTTGATAATCTCATGACCAAAATCCCTTAACGTGAGTTTTCGTTCCACTG
AGCGTCAGACCCCGTAGAAAAGATCAAAGGATCTTCTTGAGATCCTTTTTTTCTGCGCGTAATCTGCTGC
TTGCAAACAAAAAAACCACCGCTACCAGCGGTGGTTTGTTTGCCGGATCAAGAGCTACCAACTCTTTTTC
CGAAGGTAACTGGCTTCAGCAGAGCGCAGATACCAAATACTGTTCTTCTAGTGTAGCCGTAGTTAGGCCA
CCACTTCAAGAACTCTGTAGCACCGCCTACATACCTCGCTCTGCTAATCCTGTTACCAGTGGCTGCTGCC
AGTGGCGATAAGTCGTGTCTTACCGGGTTGGACTCAAGACGATAGTTACCGGATAAGGCGCAGCGGTCGG
GCTGAACGGGGGGTTCGTGCACACAGCCCAGCTTGGAGCGAACGACCTACACCGAACTGAGATACCTACA
GCGTGAGCTATGAGAAAGCGCCACGCTTCCCGAAGGGAGAAAGGCGGACAGGTATCCGGTAAGCGGCAGG
GTCGGAACAGGAGAGCGCACGAGGGAGCTTCCAGGGGGAAACGCCTGGTATCTTTATAGTCCTGTCGGGT
TTCGCCACCTCTGACTTGAGCGTCGATTTTTGTGATGCTCGTCAGGGGGGCGGAGCCTATGGAAAAACGC
CAGCAACGCGGCCTTTTTACGGTTCCTGGCCTTTTGCTGGCCTTTTGCTCACATGTTCTTTCCTGCGTTA
TCCCCTGATTCTGTGGATAACCGTATTACCGCCATGCAT
