>Addgene plasmid #60560 | pmTurquoise2-C1 | addgene partial sequence | sequence record 98786 | CMV-F 5'-CGCAAATGGGCGGTAGGCGTG-3'
AGCAGAGCTGGTTTAGTGAACCGTCAGATCCGCTAGCGCTACCGGTCGCCACCATGGTGAGCAAGGGCGA
GGAGCTGTTCACCGGGGTGGTGCCCATCCTGGTCGAGCTGGACGGCGACGTAAACGGCCACAAGTTCAGC
GTGTCCGGCGAGGGCGAGGGCGATGCCACCTACGGCAAGCTGACCCTGAAGTTCATCTGCACCACCGGCA
AGCTGCCCGTGCCCTGGCCCACCCTCGTGACCACCCTGTCCTGGGGCGTGCAGTGCTTCGCCCGCTACCC
CGACCACATGAAGCAGCACGACTTCTTCAAGTCCGCCATGCCCGAAGGCTACGTCCAGGAGCGCACCATC
TTCTTCAAGGACGACGGCAACTACAAGACCCGCGCCGAGGTGAAGTTCGAGGGCGACACCCTGGTGAACC
GCATCGAGCTGAAGGGCATCGACTTCAAGGAGGACGGCAACATCCTGGGGCACAAGCTGGAGTACAACTA
CTTTAGCGACAACGTCTATATCACCGCCGACAAGCAGAAGAACGGCATCAAGGCCAACTTCAAGATCCGC
CACAACATCGAGGACGGCGGCGTGCAGCTCGCCGACCACTACCAGCAGAACACCCCCATCGGCGACGGCC
CCGTGCTGCTGCCCGACAACCACTACCTGAGCACCCAGTCCAAGCTGAGCAAAGACCCCAACGAGAAGCG
CGATCACATGGTCCTGCTGGAGTTCGTGACCGCCGCCGGGATCACTCTCGGCATGGACGAGCTGTACAAG
TCCGGACTCAGATCTCGAGCTCAAGCTTCGAATTCTGCAGTCGACGGTACCGCGGGCCCGGGATCCACCG
GATCTAGATAACTGATCATAATCAGCCATACCACATTTGTAGAGGTTTTACTTGCTTTTAAAAAA
