>Addgene plasmid #60560 | pmTurquoise2-C1 | addgene partial sequence | sequence record 99137 | SV40pA-R 5'-GAAATTTGTGATGCTATTGC-3'
GTTAACAACAACAATTGCATTCATTTTATGTTTCAGGTTCAGGGGGAGGTGTGGGAGGTTTTTTAAAGCA
AGTAAAACCTCTACAAATGTGGTATGGCTGATTATGATCAGTTATCTAGATCCGGTGGATCCCGGGCCCG
CGGTACCGTCGACTGCAGAATTCGAAGCTTGAGCTCGAGATCTGAGTCCGGACTTGTACAGCTCGTCCAT
GCCGAGAGTGATCCCGGCGGCGGTCACGAACTCCAGCAGGACCATGTGATCGCGCTTCTCGTTGGGGTCT
TTGCTCAGCTTGGACTGGGTGCTCAGGTAGTGGTTGTCGGGCAGCAGCACGGGGCCGTCGCCGATGGGGG
TGTTCTGCTGGTAGTGGTCGGCGAGCTGCACGCCGCCGTCCTCGATGTTGTGGCGGATCTTGAAGTTGGC
CTTGATGCCGTTCTTCTGCTTGTCGGCGGTGATATAGACGTTGTCGCTAAAGTAGTTGTACTCCAGCTTG
TGCCCCAGGATGTTGCCGTCCTCCTTGAAGTCGATGCCCTTCAGCTCGATGCGGTTCACCAGGGTGTCGC
CCTCGAACTTCACCTCGGCGCGGGTCTTGTAGTTGCCGTCGTCCTTGAAGAAGATGGTGCGCTCCTGGAC
GTAGCCTTCGGGCATGGCGGACTTGAAGAAGTCGTGCTGCTTCATGTGGTCGGGGTAGCGGGCGAAGCAC
TGCACGCCCC
